>Addgene plasmid #78955 | PP45 | depositor full sequence | sequence record 147701 | PP45 sequence 4429 bps
TCGTGACCCATGGCGATGCCTGCTTGCCGAATATCATGGTGGAAAATGGCCGCTTTTCTGGATTCATCGA
CTGTGGCCGGCTGGGTGTGGCGGACCGCTATCAGGACATAGCGTTGGCTACCCGTGATATTGCTGAAGAG
CTTGGCGGCGAATGGGCTGACCGCTTCCTCGTGCTTTACGGTATCGCCGCTCCCGATTCGCAGCGCATCG
CCTTCTATCGCCTTCTTGACGAGTTCTTCTGAATTATTAACGCTTACAATTTCCTGATGCGGTATTTTCT
CCTTACGCATCTGTGCGGTATTTCACACCGCATACAGGTGGCACTTTTCGGGGAAATGTGCGCGGAACCC
CTATTTGTTTATTTTTCTAAATACATTCAAATATGTATCCGCTCATGAGACAATAACCCTGATAAATGCT
TCAATAATAGCACGTGCTAAAACTTCATTTTTAATTTAAAAGGATCTAGGTGAAGATCCTTTTTGATAAT
CTCATGACCAAAATCCCTTAACGTGAGTTTTCGTTCCACTGAGCGTCAGACCCCGTAGAAAAGATCAAAG
GATCTTCTTGAGATCCTTTTTTTCTGCGCGTAATCTGCTGCTTGCAAACAAAAAAACCACCGCTACCAGC
GGTGGTTTGTTTGCCGGATCAAGAGCTACCAACTCTTTTTCCGAAGGTAACTGGCTTCAGCAGAGCGCAG
ATACCAAATACTGTCCTTCTAGTGTAGCCGTAGTTAGGCCACCACTTCAAGAACTCTGTAGCACCGCCTA
CATACCTCGCTCTGCTAATCCTGTTACCAGTGGCTGCTGCCAGTGGCGATAAGTCGTGTCTTACCGGGTT
GGACTCAAGACGATAGTTACCGGATAAGGCGCAGCGGTCGGGCTGAACGGGGGGTTCGTGCACACAGCCC
AGCTTGGAGCGAACGACCTACACCGAACTGAGATACCTACAGCGTGAGCTATGAGAAAGCGCCACGCTTC
CCGAAGGGAGAAAGGCGGACAGGTATCCGGTAAGCGGCAGGGTCGGAACAGGAGAGCGCACGAGGGAGCT
TCCAGGGGGAAACGCCTGGTATCTTTATAGTCCTGTCGGGTTTCGCCACCTCTGACTTGAGCGTCGATTT
TTGTGATGCTCGTCAGGGGGGCGGAGCCTATGGAAAAACGCCAGCAACGCGGCCTTTTTACGGTTCCTGG
GCTTTTGCTGGCCTTTTGCTCACATGTTCTTGACTCTTCGCGATGTACGGGCCAGATATACGCGTTGACA
TTGATTATTGACTAGTCCACACACCATAGCTTCAAAATGTTTCTACTCCTTTTTTACTCTTCCAGATTTT
CTCGGACTCCGCGCATCGCCGTACCACTTCAAAACACCCAAGCACAGCATACTAAATTTCCCCTCTTTCT
TCCTCTAGGGTGTCGTTAATTACCCGTACTAAAGGTTTGGAAAAGAAAAAAGAGACCGCCTCGTTTCTTT
TTCTTCGTCGAAAAAGGCAATAAAAATTTTTATCACGTTTCTTTTTCTTGAAAATTTTTTTTTTTGATTT
TTTTCTCTTTCGATGACCTCCCATTGATATTTAAGTTAATAAACGGTCTTCAATTTCTCAAGTTTCAGTT
TCATTTTTCTTGTTCTATTACAACTTTTTTTACTTCTTGCTCATTAGAAAGAAAGCATAGCAATCTAATC
TAAGGCTAGCGTTTAAACCACCATGACAAAGAAAGTGGCAATCTATACCAGAGTGAGCACCACAAACCAA
GCAGAAGAAGGTTTCTCTATTGATGAACAAATAGATCGTTTGACCAAATATGCCGAAGCTATGGGTTGGC
AAGTGTCTGATACATATACAGATGCCGGTTTCTCTGGTGCTAAGCTGGAACGCCCTGCTATGCAAAGACT
GATTAATGATATCGAAAACAAAGCATTTGATACAGTGCTGGTATACAAACTGGATAGACTGAGCAGATCC
GTCAGAGATACACTGTATCTGGTGAAGGATGTATTCACAAAGAATAAGATTGATTTTATTTCTCTCAATG
AATCCATCGATACAAGTTCCGCTATGGGTTCACTGTTCCTCACAATCTTGTCCGCCATAAACGAATTTGA
ACGTGAAAACATTAAGGAAAGAATGACTATGGGTAAGCTGGGTCGCGCAAAATCTGGTAAAAGCATGATG
TGGACTAAAACAGCATTTGGTTACTACCACAATAGAAAGACAGGTATCCTGGAAATTGTGCCACTGCAAG
CTACTATCGTTGAACAAATCTTCACCGATTACTTGTCTGGTATTTCCCTGACTAAGCTCCGTGATAAACT
CAACGAATCTGGTCACATCGGTAAGGATATCCCCTGGTCCTATAGAACTCTGAGACAAACCCTGGATAAT
CCTGTATACTGCGGTTACATCAAGTTCAAAGATTCATTGTTCGAAGGTATGCACAAGCCAATCATCCCCT
ACGAAACATACCTCAAGGTACAAAAGGAACTGGAAGAACGACAACAACAAACATACGAACGTAACAACAA
TCCCCGCCCATTTCAAGCCAAATACATGTTGTCCGGTATGGCTAGATGCGGTTACTGCGGTGCACCCTTG
AAAATCGTTCTCGGTCACAAGCGTAAGGATGGTTCTCGAACTATGAAGTACCACTGCGCAAATAGATTCC
CACGAAAAACGAAGGGTATCACTGTATACAACGATAACAAAAAGTGCGATTCCGGTACATATGATCTCAG
CAATCTTGAAAATACGGTTATTGATAACCTTATTGGTTTCCAAGAAAATAATGATTCCCTGCTGAAGATC
ATCAATGGTAACAATCAACCCATCTTGGATACCAGTTCATTCAAGAAACAAATTAGTCAAATCGATAAAA
AAATCCAAAAGAACTCAGATTTGTACTTGAACGATTTCATTACTATGGATGAACTTAAGGATAGAACAGA
TAGCCTGCAAGCAGAAAAAAAGCTGCTCAAGGCCAAAATCAGTGAAAACAAATTCAACGATTCCACGGAT
GTCTTTGAACTCGTGAAAACCCAACTGGGTAGCATCCCCATCAACGAACTCAGCTATGATAACAAAAAAA
AGATCGTTAACAACTTGGTTAGTAAGGTCGATGTCACCGCCGATAACGTCGATATCATATTCAAATTCCA
ACTGGCCTGAAGATCTATTAGTTATGTCACGCTTACATTCACGCCCTCCCCCCACATCCGCTCTAACCGA
AAAGGAAGGAGTTAGACAACCTGAAGTCTAGGTCCCTATTTATTTTTTTATAGTTATGTTAGTATTAAGA
ACGTTATTTATATTTCAAATTTTTCTTTTTTTTCTGTACAGACGCGTGTACGCATGTAACATTATACTGA
AAACCTTGCTTGAGAAGGTTTTGGGACGCTCGAAGGCTTTAATTTGCAAGCTGGAGACCAACATGTGAGC
AAAAGGCCAGCATCTAGAGGGCCCGTTTAAACCCGCTGATCAGCCTCGACTGTGCCTTCTAGTTGCCAGC
CATCTGTTGTTTGCCCCTCCCCCGTGCCTTCCTTGACCCTGGAAGGTGCCACTCCCACTGTCCTTTCCTA
ATAAAATGAGGAAATTGCATCGCATTGTCTGAGTAGGTGTCATTCTATTCTGGGGGGTGGGGTGGGGCAG
GACAGCAAGGGGGAGGATTGGGAAGACAATAGCAGGCATGCTGGGGATGCGGTGGGCTCTATGGCTTCTA
CTGGGCGGTTTTATGGACAGCAAGCGAACCGGAATTGCCAGCTGGGGCGCCCTCTGGTAAGGTTGGGAAG
CCCTGCAAAGTAAACTGGATGGCTTTCTCGCCGCCAAGGATCTGATGGCGCAGGGGATCAAGCTCTGATC
AAGAGACAGGATGAGGATCGTTTCGCATGATTGAACAAGATGGATTGCACGCAGGTTCTCCGGCCGCTTG
GGTGGAGAGGCTATTCGGCTATGACTGGGCACAACAGACAATCGGCTGCTCTGATGCCGCCGTGTTCCGG
CTGTCAGCGCAGGGGCGCCCGGTTCTTTTTGTCAAGACCGACCTGTCCGGTGCCCTGAATGAACTGCAAG
ACGAGGCAGCGCGGCTATCGTGGCTGGCCACGACGGGCGTTCCTTGCGCAGCTGTGCTCGACGTTGTCAC
TGAAGCGGGAAGGGACTGGCTGCTATTGGGCGAAGTGCCGGGGCAGGATCTCCTGTCATCTCACCTTGCT
CCTGCCGAGAAAGTATCCATCATGGCTGATGCAATGCGGCGGCTGCATACGCTTGATCCGGCTACCTGCC
CATTCGACCACCAAGCGAAACATCGCATCGAGCGAGCACGTACTCGGATGGAAGCCGGTCTTGTCGATCA
GGATGATCTGGACGAAGAGCATCAGGGGCTCGCGCCAGCCGAACTGTTCGCCAGGCTCAAGGCGAGCATG
CCCGACGGCGAGGATCTCG
Features (pLannotate 1.2.2; 8 found; start..end, strand, type, name):
    263..314     -  misc_feature   bom (fragment): basis of mobility region from pBR322
    341..429     +  promoter       AmpR promoter (fragment): bla
    568..1156    +  rep_origin     ori: high-copy-number ColE1/pMB1/pBR322/pUC origin of replication
   1257..1276    +  enhancer       CMV enhancer (fragment): human cytomegalovirus immediate early enhancer
   1277..1684    +  promoter       TEF1 promoter: S. cerevisiae TEF1; promoter for EF-1α
   3206..3395    +  terminator     CYC1 terminator: S. cerevisiae CYC1; transcription terminator for CYC1
   3480..3704    +  polyA_signal   bGH poly(A) signal: bovine growth hormone polyadenylation signal
   3877..242     +  CDS            NeoR/KanR (across the origin): aminoglycoside phosphotransferase from Tn5; aph(3')-II (or nptII); confers resistance to neomycin, kanamycin, and G418 (Geneticin®)
