[The description below was written by a language model from this plasmid's Addgene catalogue record and pLannotate feature annotations shown in this document.]
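Description:
PP45 is a 4,429 bp plasmid for expressing the TP901-1 recombinase, listed as built on the pPICZ A backbone, a Pichia pastoris expression vector. This fits the associated work on engineered yeast for programmable, point-of-care production of biologics. It is propagated in E. coli through a high-copy ColE1/pUC-type origin and selected with kanamycin. Resistance comes from a Tn5 NeoR/KanR (aph(3')-II) gene, which also confers G418 resistance and so could in principle serve as a marker in yeast, although the record does not state this. The annotation shows no Zeocin resistance cassette or AOX1 elements of the kind typical of pPICZ A, so the plasmid appears to be substantially modified from the named backbone. Short fragments of a pBR322 bom region, an AmpR promoter and a CMV enhancer, along with a bGH polyadenylation signal upstream of the resistance gene, look like remnants of earlier cloning steps.

The TP901-1 coding sequence is not itself called in the automated feature table. However, an unannotated stretch of roughly 1.5 kb lies between an S. cerevisiae TEF1 promoter and a CYC1 transcription terminator, and this is the most likely position of the insert. In that arrangement the recombinase would be expressed from a constitutive yeast promoter, though the record does not confirm this explicitly. TP901-1 is a phage-derived large serine integrase that catalyses unidirectional recombination between its attP and attB sites, and it is widely used in synthetic biology for site-specific genomic integration and for building recombinase-based switches. The stated purpose is limited to TP901-1 expression for experiments shown in a figure of the associated publication. No epitope tags, reporters or recombination target sites are annotated on the plasmid.
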