Addgene plasmid #78955: PP45
Purpose: Figure 2. Expresses TP901-1.
Depositing lab: Timothy Lu. Depositing organization: Massachusetts Institute of Technology. Publication: Synthetic biology and microbioreactor platforms for programmable production of biologics at the point-of-care. Perez-Pinera P, Han N, Cleto S, Cao J, Purcell O, Shah KA, Lee K, Ram R, Lu TK. Nat Commun. 2016 Jul 29;7:12211. doi: 10.1038/ncomms12211. PubMed 27470089.
Backbone
  Vector backbone: pPICZ A
Growth in bacteria
  Bacterial resistance: Kanamycin, 50 μg/mL
  Growth temperature: 37°C
  Growth strain: DH5alpha
  Copy number: Unknown
Gene/Insert
  Gene/Insert name: TP901-1
Terms and licenses: Academic/Nonprofit Terms; Industry Terms: Not Available to Industry
How to cite: PP45 was a gift from Timothy Lu (Addgene plasmid # 78955 ; http://n2t.net/addgene:78955 ; RRID:Addgene_78955)
