>Addgene plasmid #78955 | PP45 | addgene partial sequence | sequence record 153480 | TEF_seq 5'-ggtcttcaatttctcaagtttc-3'
GTTTAAACCACCATGACAAAGAAAGTGGCAATCTATACCAGAGTGAGCACCACAAACCAAGCAGAAGAAG
GTTTCTCTATTGATGAACAAATAGATCGTTTGACCAAATATGCCGAAGCTATGGGTTGGCAAGTGTCTGA
TACATATACAGATGCCGGTTTCTCTGGTGCTAAGCTGGAACGCCCTGCTATGCAAAGACTGATTAATGAT
ATCGAAAACAAAGCATTTGATACAGTGCTGGTATACAAACTGGATAGACTGAGCAGATCCGTCAGAGATA
CACTGTATCTGGTGAAGGATGTATTCACAAAGAATAAGATTGATTTTATTTCTCTCAATGAATCCATCGA
TACAAGTTCCGCTATGGGTTCACTGTTCCTCACAATCTTGTCCGCCATAAACGAATTTGAACGTGAAAAC
ATTAAGGAAAGAATGACTATGGGTAAGCTGGGTCGCGCAAAATCTGGTAAAAGCATGATGTGGACTAAAA
CAGCATTTGGTTACTACCACAATAGAAAGACAGGTATCCTGGA
