>Addgene plasmid #78955 | PP45 | addgene partial sequence | sequence record 153481 | CYC1 5'-GCGTGAATGTAAGCGTGAC-3'
TTAACGATCTTTTTTTTGTTATCATAGCTGAGTTCGTTGATGGGGATGCTACCCAGTTGGGTTTTCACGA
GTTCAAAGACATCCGTGGAATCGTTGAATTTGTTTTCACTGATTTTGGCCTTGAGCAGCTTTTTTTCTGC
TTGCAGGCTATCTGTTCTATCCTTAAGTTCATCCATAGTAATGAAATCGTTCAAGTACAAATCTGAGTTC
TTTTGGATTTTTTTATCGATTTGACTAATTTGTTTCTTGAATGAACTGGTATCCAAGATGGGTTGATTGT
TACCATTGATGATCTTCAGCAGGGAATCATTATTTTCTTGGAAACCAATAAGGTTATCAATAACCGTATT
TTCAAGATTGCTGAGATCATATGTACCGGAATCGCACTTTTTGTTATCGTTGTATACAGTGATACCCTTC
GTTTTTCGTGGGAATCTATTTGCGCAGTGGTACTTCATAGTTCGAGAACCATCCTTACGCTTGTGACCGA
GAACGATTTTCAAGGGTGCACCGCAGTAACCGCATCTAGCCATACCGGACAACATGTATTTGGCTTGAAA
TGGGCGGGGATTGTTGTTACGTTCGTATGTTTGTTGTTGTCGTTCTTCCAGTTCCTTTTGTACCTTGAGG
TATGTTTCGTAGGGGATGATTGGCTTGTGCATACCTTCGAACAATGAATCTTTGAACTTGATGTAACCGC
AGTATACAGGATTATCCAGGGTTTGTCTCAGAGTTCTATAGGACCAGG
